Addgene plasmid #158108: pmirGlo-RBM8A-3'UTR 240-546
Purpose: reporter 3'UTR hRBM8A (short)
Depositing lab: Emanuela Felley-Bosco. Depositing organization: Zurich University Hospital. Publication: Double-Stranded RNA Structural Elements Holding the Key to Translational Regulation in Cancer: The Case of Editing in RNA-Binding Motif Protein 8A. Abukar A, Wipplinger M, Hariharan A, Sun S, Ronner M, Sculco M, Okonska A, Kresoja-Rakic J, Rehrauer H, Qi W, Beusechem VWV, Felley-Bosco E. Cells. 2021 Dec 15;10(12). pii: cells10123543. doi: 10.3390/cells10123543. PubMed 34944051.
Backbone
  Vector backbone: pmirGlo
  Backbone manufacturer: promega
  Backbone size w/o insert (bp): 7350
  Vector type: Mammalian Expression, Luciferase
  Selectable markers: Neomycin (select with G418)
Growth in bacteria
  Bacterial resistance: Ampicillin, 100 μg/mL
  Growth temperature: 37°C
  Growth strain: NEB Stable
  Copy number: Unknown
Gene/Insert
  Gene/Insert name: 3'UTR of hRBM8A
  Species: H. sapiens (human)
  Insert size (bp): 307
  GenBank ID: 9939
  Entrez Gene: RBM8A (a.k.a. BOV-1A, BOV-1B, BOV-1C, C1DELq21.1, DEL1q21.1, MDS014, RBM8, RBM8B, TAR, Y14, ZNRP, ZRNP1)
  Cloning method: Restriction Enzyme; 5′ cloning site NheI (not destroyed); 3′ cloning site Sal I (not destroyed)
  Sequencing primers: 5′ not used; 3′ T7rem
Terms and licenses: Academic/Nonprofit Terms; Industry Terms: Not Available to Industry
How to cite: pmirGlo-RBM8A-3'UTR 240-546 was a gift from Emanuela Felley-Bosco (Addgene plasmid # 158108 ; http://n2t.net/addgene:158108 ; RRID:Addgene_158108)
