[The description below was written by a language model from this plasmid's Addgene catalogue record and pLannotate feature annotations shown in this document.]
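Description:
pmirGlo-RBM8A-3'UTR 240-546 is a dual-luciferase 3'UTR reporter built on the Promega pmirGlo backbone for expression in mammalian cells. It carries a 307 bp fragment of the human RBM8A (Y14) 3' untranslated region, described in the record as the "short" version and named for positions 240–546. The fragment was inserted between NheI and SalI sites, both of which were retained. In the sequenced plasmid (7,642 nt) this insert lies immediately downstream of the firefly luciferase (luc2) coding sequence, in the interval where the annotation software detected only a short fragment matching an uncharacterised human protein entry. That hit most likely reflects the human UTR sequence rather than a real coding feature.

Firefly luciferase is driven by the mouse PGK promoter, so the cloned RBM8A segment becomes part of the 3'UTR of the luc2 transcript, followed by an SV40 polyadenylation signal. Any effect of the UTR fragment on mRNA stability or translation is therefore read out as a change in firefly signal. A second, independent cassette uses the SV40 enhancer/early promoter to express human codon-optimised Renilla luciferase followed by a neomycin phosphotransferase sequence, ending in a synthetic poly(A) signal. This provides an internal normalisation control and G418 selection in mammalian cells. In bacteria the plasmid is maintained through a high-copy ColE1/pUC-type origin with ampicillin resistance, and a cer site helps to keep it monomeric. Several other short annotated fragments (T7 terminator, M13 ori, bom, tnpA, large T antigen) appear to be backbone remnants with no evident functional role. The associated publication concerns double-stranded RNA structural elements and RNA editing in RBM8A, which is consistent with using the construct to test post-transcriptional regulation by this UTR region.
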