Features (pLannotate 1.2.2; 19 found; start..end, strand, type, name):
     17..66      +  CDS            SET1 (fragment): solubility-enhancement tag derived from T7 phage gene 10B
     74..93      +  terminator     T7 terminator (fragment): transcription terminator for bacteriophage T7 RNA polymerase
    115..236     -  polyA_signal   SV40 poly(A) signal: SV40 polyadenylation signal
    259..327     -  CDS            large T antigen (fragment): large T antigen from SV40 (simian virus 40)
    332..364     +  rep_origin     M13 ori (fragment): M13 bacteriophage origin of replication; arrow indicates direction of (+) strand synthesis
    365..416     -  misc_feature   bom (fragment): basis of mobility region from pBR322
    481..838     +  promoter       SV40 promoter: SV40 enhancer and early promoter
    889..1821    +  CDS            hRluc: Renilla luciferase human codon-optimized
   1872..2664    +  CDS            NeoR/KanR (fragment): aminoglycoside phosphotransferase from Tn5; aph(3')-II (or nptII); confers resistance to neomycin, kanamycin, and G418 (Geneticin®)
   2728..2776    +  polyA_signal   poly(A) signal: synthetic polyadenylation signal
   2797..2889    -  CDS            tnpA (fragment): TN5P_ECOLX - Also known as tnp. Experimental evidence at protein level: Swiss-Prot protein existence level 1. Mediates transposition of transposon Tn5 by a 'cut and paste' mechanism. First, the monomeric transposase binds the 19 bp inverted DNA repeats flanking the transposon. Then, dimerization of the DNA- bound transposase creates a synaptic DNA complex. After nicking of the first DNA strand, excision of the transposon proceeds through a series of intermediates. The transposase then mediates the insertion of the transposon at a new site by strand transfer. The activity of the wild- type tran
   2932..3036    +  promoter       AmpR promoter: bla
   3037..3897    +  CDS            AmpR: β-lactamase; bla; confers resistance to ampicillin, carbenicillin, and related antibiotics
   4055..4643    -  rep_origin     ori: high-copy-number ColE1/pMB1/pBR322/pUC origin of replication
   4759..5042    +  misc_feature   cer region: ColE1-derived recombination site that helps to maintain plasmids as monomers
   5099..5598    +  promoter       PGK promoter: mouse phosphoglycerate kinase 1 promoter
   5645..7297    +  CDS            luciferase: firefly luciferase synthetic luc2 version of the luciferase gene
   7406..7513    +  CDS            YS049_HUMAN (fragment): Experimental evidence at transcript level: Swiss-Prot protein existence level 2. From Homo sapiens (Human).
   7629..10      +  misc_feature   MCS (fragment) (across the origin): pUC18/19 multiple cloning site
>Addgene plasmid #158108 | pmirGlo-RBM8A-3'UTR 240-546 | addgene full sequence | sequence record 309428 | Addgene NGS Result
CATGCAAGCTGATCCGGCTGCTAACAAAGCCCGAAAGGAAGCTGAGTTGGCTGCTGCCACCGCTGAGCAA
TAACTAGCATAACCCCTTGGGGCGGCCGCTTCGAGCAGACATGATAAGATACATTGATGAGTTTGGACAA
ACCACAACTAGAATGCAGTGAAAAAAATGCTTTATTTGTGAAATTTGTGATGCTATTGCTTTATTTGTAA
CCATTATAAGCTGCAATAAACAAGTTAACAACAACAATTGCATTCATTTTATGTTTCAGGTTCAGGGGGA
GATGTGGGAGGTTTTTTTAAGCAAGTAAAACCTCTACAAATGTGGTAAAATCGAATTTTAACAAAATATT
AACGCTTACAATTTCCTGATGCGGTATTTTCTCCTTACGCATCTGTGCGGTATTTCACACCGCATACGCG
GATCTGCGCAGCACCATGGCCTGAAATAACCTCTGAAAGAGGAACTTGGTTAGGTACCTTCTGAGGCGGA
AAGAACCAGCTGTGGAATGTGTGTCAGTTAGGGTGTGGAAAGTCCCCAGGCTCCCCAGCAGGCAGAAGTA
TGCAAAGCATGCATCTCAATTAGTCAGCAACCAGGTGTGGAAAGTCCCCAGGCTCCCCAGCAGGCAGAAG
TATGCAAAGCATGCATCTCAATTAGTCAGCAACCATAGTCCCGCCCCTAACTCCGCCCATCCCGCCCCTA
ACTCCGCCCAGTTCCGCCCATTCTCCGCCCCATGGCTGACTAATTTTTTTTATTTATGCAGAGGCCGAGG
CCGCCTCGGCCTCTGAGCTATTCCAGAAGTAGTGAGGAGGCTTTTTTGGAGGCCTAGGCTTTTGCAAAAA
GCTTGATTCTTCTGACACAACAGTCTCGAACCAAAGGCTGGAGCCACCATGGCTTCCAAGGTGTACGACC
CCGAGCAACGCAAACGCATGATCACTGGGCCTCAGTGGTGGGCTCGCTGCAAGCAAATGAACGTGCTGGA
CTCCTTCATCAACTACTATGATTCCGAGAAGCACGCCGAGAACGCCGTGATTTTTCTGCATGGTAACGCT
GCCTCCAGCTACCTGTGGAGGCACGTCGTGCCTCACATCGAGCCCGTGGCTAGATGCATCATCCCTGATC
TGATCGGAATGGGTAAGTCCGGCAAGAGCGGGAATGGCTCATATCGCCTCCTGGATCACTACAAGTACCT
CACCGCTTGGTTCGAGCTGCTGAACCTTCCAAAGAAAATCATCTTTGTGGGCCACGACTGGGGGGCTTGT
CTGGCCTTTCACTACTCCTACGAGCACCAAGACAAGATCAAGGCCATCGTCCATGCTGAGAGTGTCGTGG
ACGTGATCGAGTCCTGGGACGAGTGGCCTGACATCGAGGAGGATATCGCCCTGATCAAGAGCGAAGAGGG
CGAGAAAATGGTGCTTGAGAATAACTTCTTCGTCGAGACCATGCTCCCAAGCAAGATCATGCGGAAACTG
GAGCCTGAGGAGTTCGCTGCCTACCTGGAGCCATTCAAGGAGAAGGGCGAGGTTAGACGGCCTACCCTCT
CCTGGCCTCGCGAGATCCCTCTCGTTAAGGGAGGCAAGCCCGACGTCGTCCAGATTGTCCGCAACTACAA
CGCCTACCTTCGGGCCAGCGACGATCTGCCTAAGATGTTCATCGAGTCCGACCCTGGGTTCTTTTCCAAC
GCTATTGTCGAGGGAGCTAAGAAGTTCCCTAACACCGAGTTCGTGAAGGTGAAGGGCCTCCACTTCAGCC
AGGAGGACGCTCCAGATGAAATGGGTAAGTACATCAAGAGCTTCGTGGAGCGCGTGCTGAAGAACGAGCA
GACCGGTGGTGGGAGCGGAGGTGGCGGATCAGGTGGCGGAGGCTCCGGAGGGATTGAACAAGATGGATTG
CACGCAGGTTCTCCGGCCGCTTGGGTGGAGAGGCTATTCGGCTATGACTGGGCACAACAGACAATCGGCT
GCTCTGATGCCGCCGTGTTCCGGCTGTCAGCGCAGGGGCGCCCGGTTCTTTTTGTCAAGACCGACCTGTC
CGGTGCCCTGAATGAACTGCAGGACGAGGCAGCGCGGCTATCGTGGCTGGCCACGACGGGCGTTCCTTGC
GCAGCTGTGCTCGACGTTGTCACTGAAGCGGGAAGGGACTGGCTGCTATTGGGCGAAGTGCCGGGGCAGG
ATCTCCTGTCATCTCACCTTGCTCCTGCCGAGAAAGTATCCATCATGGCTGATGCAATGCGGCGGCTGCA
TACGCTTGATCCGGCTACCTGCCCATTCGACCACCAAGCGAAACATCGCATCGAGCGAGCACGTACTCGG
ATGGAAGCCGGTCTTGTCGATCAGGATGATCTGGACGAAGAGCATCAGGGGCTCGCGCCAGCCGAACTGT
TCGCCAGGCTCAAGGCGCGCATGCCCGACGGCGAGGATCTCGTCGTGACCCATGGCGATGCCTGCTTGCC
GAATATCATGGTGGAAAATGGCCGCTTTTCTGGATTCATCGACTGTGGCCGGCTGGGTGTGGCGGACCGC
TATCAGGACATAGCGTTGGCTACCCGTGATATTGCTGAAGAGCTTGGCGGCGAATGGGCTGACCGCTTCC
TCGTGCTTTACGGTATCGCCGCTCCCGATTCGCAGCGCATCGCCTTCTATCGCCTTCTTGACGAGTTCTT
CTGAGCGGGACTCTGGGGTTCGAAATGACCGACCAAGCGACGCCCAACCTGCCATCACGATGGCCGCAAT
AAAATATCTTTATTTTCATTACATCTGTGTGTTGGTTTTTTGTGTGAATCGATAGCGATAAGGATCCTCT
TTGCGCTTGCGTTTTCCCTTGTCCAGATAGCCCAGTAGCTGACATTCATCCGGGGTCAGCACCGTTTCTG
CGGACTGGCTTTCTACGTAATGGTTTCTTAGACGTCAGGTGGCACTTTTCGGGGAAATGTGCGCGGAACC
CCTATTTGTTTATTTTTCTAAATACATTCAAATATGTATCCGCTCATGAGACAATAACCCTGATAAATGC
TTCAATAATATTGAAAAAGGAAGAGTATGAGTATTCAACATTTCCGTGTCGCCCTTATTCCCTTTTTTGC
GGCATTTTGCCTTCCTGTTTTTGCTCACCCAGAAACGCTGGTGAAAGTAAAAGATGCTGAAGATCAGTTG
GGTGCACGAGTGGGTTACATCGAACTGGATCTCAACAGCGGTAAGATCCTTGAGAGTTTTCGCCCCGAAG
AACGTTTTCCAATGATGAGCACTTTCAAAGTTCTGCTATGTGGCGCGGTATTATCCCGTATTGACGCCGG
GCAAGAGCAACTCGGTCGCCGCATACACTATTCTCAGAATGACTTGGTTGAGTACTCACCAGTCACAGAA
AAGCATCTTACGGATGGCATGACAGTAAGAGAATTATGCAGTGCTGCCATAACCATGAGTGATAACACTG
CGGCCAACTTACTTCTGACAACTATCGGAGGACCGAAGGAGCTAACCGCTTTTTTGCACAACATGGGGGA
TCATGTAACTCGCCTTGATCGTTGGGAACCGGAGCTGAATGAAGCCATACCAAACGACGAGCGTGACACC
ACGATGCCTGTAGCAATGGCAACAACGTTGCGCAAACTATTAACTGGCGAACTACTTACTCTAGCTTCCC
GGCAACAATTAATAGACTGGATGGAGGCGGATAAAGTTGCAGGACCACTTCTGCGCTCGGCCCTTCCGGC
TGGCTGGTTTATTGCTGATAAATCTGGAGCCGGTGAGCGTGGGTCTCGCGGTATCATTGCAGCACTGGGG
CCAGATGGTAAGCCCTCCCGTATCGTAGTTATCTACACGACGGGGAGTCAGGCAACTATGGATGAACGAA
ATAGACAGATCGCTGAGATAGGTGCCTCACTGATTAAGCATTGGTAATTCGAAATGACCGACCAAGCGAC
GCCCAACCGGTATCAGCTCACTCAAAGGCGGTAATACGGTTATCCACAGAATCAGGGGATAACGCAGGAA
AGAACATGTGAGCAAAAGGCCAGCAAAAGGCCAGGAACCGTAAAAAGGCCGCGTTGCTGGCGTTTTTCCA
TAGGCTCCGCCCCCCTGACGAGCATCACAAAAATCGACGCTCAAGTCAGAGGTGGCGAAACCCGACAGGA
CTATAAAGATACCAGGCGTTTCCCCCTGGAAGCTCCCTCGTGCGCTCTCCTGTTCCGACCCTGCCGCTTA
CCGGATACCTGTCCGCCTTTCTCCCTTCGGGAAGCGTGGCGCTTTCTCATAGCTCACGCTGTAGGTATCT
CAGTTCGGTGTAGGTCGTTCGCTCCAAGCTGGGCTGTGTGCACGAACCCCCCGTTCAGCCCGACCGCTGC
GCCTTATCCGGTAACTATCGTCTTGAGTCCAACCCGGTAAGACACGACTTATCGCCACTGGCAGCAGCCA
CTGGTAACAGGATTAGCAGAGCGAGGTATGTAGGCGGTGCTACAGAGTTCTTGAAGTGGTGGCCTAACTA
CGGCTACACTAGAAGGACAGTATTTGGTATCTGCGCTCTGCTGAAGCCAGTTACCTTCGGAAAAAGAGTT
GGTAGCTCTTGATCCGGCAAACAAACCACCGCTGGTAGCGGTGGTTTTTTTGTTTGCAAGCAGCAGATTA
CGCGCAGAAAAAAAGGATTTCAAGAAGATCCTTTGATCTTTTCTACGGGGTCTGACGCTCAGTGGAACGA
AAACTCACGTTAAGGGATTTTGGTCATGAGATTATCAAAAAGGATCTTCACCTAGATCCTTTTATAGTCC
GGAAATACAGGAACGCACGCTGGATGGCCCTTCGCTGGGATGGTGAAACCATGAAAAATGGCAGCTTCAG
TGGATTAAGTGGGGGTAATGTGGCCTGTACCCTCTGGTTGCATAGGTATTCATACGGTTAAAATTTATCA
GGCGCGATTGCGGCAGTTTTTCGGGTGGTTTGTTGCCATTTTTACCTGTCTGCTGCCGTGATCGCGCTGA
ACGCGTTTTAGCGGTGCGTACAATTAAGGGATTATGGTAAATCCACTTACTGTCTGCCCTCGTAGCCATC
GAGATAAACCGCAGTACTCCGGCCACGATGCGTCCGGCGTAGAGGATCGAGATCTACCGGGTAGGGGAGG
CGCTTTTCCCAAGGCAGTCTGGAGCATGCGCTTTAGCAGCCCCGCTGGGCACTTGGCGCTACACAAGTGG
CCTCTGGCCTCGCACACATTCCACATCCACCGGTAGGCGCCAACCGGCTCCGTTCTTTGGTGGCCCCTTC
GCGCCACCTTCTACTCCTCCCCTAGTCAGGAAGTTCCCCCCCGCCCCGCAGCTCGCGTCGTGCAGGACGT
GACAAATGGAAGTAGCACGTCTCACTAGTCTCGTGCAGATGGACAGCACCGCTGAGCAATGGAAGCGGGT
AGGCCTTTGGGGCAGCGGCCAATAGCAGCTTTGCTCCTTCGCTTTCTGGGCTCAGAGGCTGGGAAGGGGT
GGGTCCGGGGGCGGGCTCAGGGGCGGGCTCAGGGGCGGGGCGGGCGCCCGAAGGTCCTCCGGAGGCCCGG
CATTCTGCACGCTTCAAAAGCGCACGTCTGCCGCGCTGTTCTCCTCTTCCTCATCTCCGGGCCTTTCGAC
CTGCAGCCCAAGCTTGGCAATCCGGTACTGTTGGTAAAGCCACCATGGAAGATGCCAAAAACATTAAGAA
GGGCCCAGCGCCATTCTACCCACTCGAAGACGGGACCGCCGGCGAGCAGCTGCACAAAGCCATGAAGCGC
TACGCCCTGGTGCCCGGCACCATCGCCTTTACCGACGCACATATCGAGGTGGACATTACCTACGCCGAGT
ACTTCGAGATGAGCGTTCGGCTGGCAGAAGCTATGAAGCGCTATGGGCTGAATACAAACCATCGGATCGT
GGTGTGCAGCGAGAATAGCTTGCAGTTCTTCATGCCCGTGTTGGGTGCCCTGTTCATCGGTGTGGCTGTG
GCCCCAGCTAACGACATCTACAACGAGCGCGAGCTGCTGAACAGCATGGGCATCAGCCAGCCCACCGTCG
TATTCGTGAGCAAGAAAGGGCTGCAAAAGATCCTCAACGTGCAAAAGAAGCTACCGATCATACAAAAGAT
CATCATCATGGATAGCAAGACCGACTACCAGGGCTTCCAAAGCATGTACACCTTCGTGACTTCCCATTTG
CCACCCGGCTTCAACGAGTACGACTTCGTGCCCGAGAGCTTCGACCGGGACAAAACCATCGCCCTGATCA
TGAACAGTAGTGGCAGTACCGGATTGCCCAAGGGCGTAGCCCTACCGCACCGCACCGCTTGTGTCCGATT
CAGTCATGCCCGCGACCCCATCTTCGGCAACCAGATCATCCCCGACACCGCTATCCTCAGCGTGGTGCCA
TTTCACCACGGCTTCGGCATGTTCACCACGCTGGGCTACTTGATCTGCGGCTTTCGGGTCGTGCTCATGT
ACCGCTTCGAGGAGGAGCTATTCTTGCGCAGCTTGCAAGACTATAAGATTCAATCTGCCCTGCTGGTGCC
CACACTATTTAGCTTCTTCGCTAAGAGCACTCTCATCGACAAGTACGACCTAAGCAACTTGCACGAGATC
GCCAGCGGCGGGGCGCCGCTCAGCAAGGAGGTAGGTGAGGCCGTGGCCAAACGCTTCCACCTACCAGGCA
TCCGCCAGGGCTACGGCCTGACAGAAACAACCAGCGCCATTCTGATCACCCCCGAAGGGGACGACAAGCC
TGGCGCAGTAGGCAAGGTGGTGCCCTTCTTCGAGGCTAAGGTGGTGGACTTGGACACCGGTAAGACACTG
GGTGTGAACCAGCGCGGCGAGCTGTGCGTCCGTGGCCCCATGATCATGAGCGGCTACGTTAACAACCCCG
AGGCTACAAACGCTCTCATCGACAAGGACGGCTGGCTGCACAGCGGCGACATCGCCTACTGGGACGAGGA
CGAGCACTTCTTCATCGTGGACCGGCTGAAGAGCCTGATCAAATACAAGGGCTACCAGGTAGCCCCAGCC
GAACTGGAGAGCATCCTGCTGCAACACCCCAACATCTTCGACGCCGGGGTCGCCGGCCTGCCCGACGACG
ATGCCGGCGAGCTGCCCGCCGCAGTCGTCGTGCTGGAACACGGTAAAACCATGACCGAGAAGGAGATCGT
GGACTATGTGGCCAGCCAGGTTACAACCGCCAAGAAGCTGCGCGGTGGTGTTGTGTTCGTGGACGAGGTG
CCTAAAGGACTGACCGGCAAGTTGGACGCCCGCAAGATCCGCGAGATTCTCATTAAGGCCAAGAAGGGCG
GCAAGATCGCCGTGTAATTCTAGTTGTTTAAACGAGCTCGCTAGCTAGGGACTGAACTCTATGTATTCTT
TTTTTCTTTTTTTGAGATAGAGTCTTGCTGTGTTACCCAGGGTGGATTGCAGCTGATCATAGCTCACTGC
AGCTTCAAACTCTTGGGCTCAAGCCATCCTTCTGCCTCACTGTCCCTAGTAGTTGGGATTACAGGCACAT
GCCACCATGCCCAGCTAAATTTTTAATATTTTTGTAGAGATGGGGTCTTGCTGTGTTACCTGGGCTAGTT
ATGTGAGTTTCTATATTAGACATAGTCTCAAGTTTCAGGTAGGGTTTAAAGTAGAGACACTGGTCAGTAG
TCGACCTGCAGG
