>Addgene plasmid #158108 | pmirGlo-RBM8A-3'UTR 240-546 | depositor partial sequence | sequence record 309426 | AO390_mini_c.1 T7term
GCCGGATCAGCTTGCATGCCTGCAGGTCGACTACTGACCAGTGTCTCTACTTTAAACCCTACCTGAAACT
TGAGACTATGTCTAATATAGAAACTCACATAACTAGCCCAGGTAACACAGCAAGACCCCATCTCTACAAA
AATATTAAAAATTTAGCTGGGCATGGTGGCATGTGCCTGTAATCCCAACTACTAGGGACAGTGAGGCAGA
AGGATGGCTTGAGCCCAAGAGTTTGAAGCTGCAGTGAGCTATGATCAGCTGCAATCCACCCTGGGTAACA
CAGCAAGACTCTATCTCAAAAAAAGAAAAAAAGAATACATAGAGTTCAGTCCCTAGCTAGCGAGCTCGTT
TAAACAACTAGAATTACACGGCGATCTTGCCGCCCTTCTTGGCCTTAATGAGAATCTCGCGGATCTTGCG
GGCGTCCAACTTGCCGGTCAGTCCTTTAGGCACCTCGTCCACGAACACAACACCACCGCGCAGCTTCTTG
GCGGTTGTAACCTGGCTGGCCACATAGTCCACGATCTCCTTCTCGGTCATGGTTTTACCGTGTTCCAGCA
CGACGACTGCGGCGGGCAGCTCGCCGGCATCGTCGTCGGGCAGGCCGGCGACCCCGGCGTCGAAGATGTT
GGGGTGTTGCAGCAGGATGCTCTCCAGTTCGGCTGGGGCTACCTGGTAGCCCTTGTATTTGATCAGGCTC
TTCAGCCGGTCCACGATGAAGAAGTGCTCGTCCTCGTCCCAGTAGGCGATGTCGCCGCTGTGCAGCCAGC
CGTCCTTGTCGATGAGAGCGTTTGTAGCCTCGGGGTTGTTAACGTAGCCGCTCATGATCATGGGGCCACG
GACGCACAGCTCGCCGCGCTGGTTCACACCCAGTGTCTTACCGGTGTCCAAGTCCACCACCTTAGCCTCG
AAGAAGGGCACCACCTTGCCTACTGCGCCAGGCTTGTCGTCCCCTTCGGGGGTGATCAGAATGGCGCTGG
TTGTTTCTGTCAGGCCGTAGCCCTGGCGGATGCCTGGTAGGTGGAAGCGTTTGGCCACGGCCTCACCTAC
CTCCTTGCTGAGCGGCGCCCCGCCGCTGGCGATCTCGTGCAAGTTGCTTAGGTCGTACTTGTCGATGAGA
GTGCTCTTAGCGAAGAAGCTAAATAGTGTGGGCACCAGCAGGGCAGATTGAATCTTATAGTCTTGCAAGC
TGCGCAAGAATAGCTCCTCCTCGAAGCGGTACATGAGCACGACCCGAAAGCCGCA
